Addgene plasmid #39225: pCEP4L-Erk1
Depositing lab: Melanie Cobb. Depositing organization: University of Texas Southwestern Medical Center. Publication: A requirement for extracellular signal-regulated kinase (ERK) function in the activation of AP-1 by Ha-Ras, phorbol 12-myristate 13-acetate, and serum. Frost JA, Geppert TD, Cobb MH, Feramisco JR. Proc Natl Acad Sci U S A. 1994 Apr 26;91(9):3844-8. 10.1073/pnas.91.9.3844 PubMed 8170999.
Backbone
  Vector backbone: pCEP4
  Backbone manufacturer: Invitrogen
  Backbone size w/o insert (bp): 10600
  Vector type: Mammalian Expression ; episomal
Growth in bacteria
  Bacterial resistance: Ampicillin, 100 μg/mL
  Growth temperature: 37°C
  Growth strain: DH5alpha
  Copy number: Unknown
Gene/Insert
  Gene/Insert name: Erk1
  Species: H. sapiens (human)
  Insert size (bp): 1100
  Entrez Gene: MAPK3 (a.k.a. ERK-1, ERK1, ERT2, HS44KDAP, HUMKER1A, P44ERK1, P44MAPK, PRKM3, p44-ERK1, p44-MAPK)
  Promoter: CMV
  Tag / fusion protein: HA (N terminal on insert)
  Cloning method: Restriction Enzyme; 5′ cloning site NotI (not destroyed); 3′ cloning site NotI (not destroyed)
  Sequencing primers: 5′ CMV-F
Terms and licenses: Academic/Nonprofit Terms; Industry Terms: Not Available to Industry
How to cite: pCEP4L-Erk1 was a gift from Melanie Cobb (Addgene plasmid # 39225 ; http://n2t.net/addgene:39225 ; RRID:Addgene_39225)
