[The description below was written by a language model from this plasmid's Addgene catalogue record.]
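Description:
pCEP4L-Erk1 is an episomal mammalian expression plasmid built on the pCEP4 backbone (about 10.6 kb without insert). It carries a roughly 1.1 kb insert recorded as human Erk1, the MAP kinase encoded by MAPK3 and also known as p44 MAPK. The coding sequence is placed under the CMV promoter, which gives strong constitutive transcription in most mammalian cell lines. An HA epitope tag is fused to the N terminus, so the exogenous kinase can be detected or immunoprecipitated separately from the endogenous protein. The insert was cloned by restriction digestion into a NotI site. NotI is retained at both ends, so the fragment can be excised with a single enzyme, but non-directional cloning of this kind means orientation had to be confirmed at construction.

In bacteria the plasmid is selected with ampicillin; the copy number is listed as unknown. The record gives no feature table and does not itemise the backbone elements. The "episomal" designation reflects the general design of pCEP4-type vectors, which use Epstein-Barr virus maintenance elements (oriP with EBNA-1) to persist extrachromosomally in permissive primate cells. These vectors also normally carry a hygromycin marker for selecting mammalian cells, although neither element is confirmed in the fields given. What the "L" modification of the backbone refers to is also not explained.

The associated publication examined the requirement for ERK function in AP-1 activation by Ha-Ras, phorbol ester and serum. This fits use of the construct to overexpress tagged ERK1 in studies of MAP kinase signalling and downstream transcriptional responses.
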