>Addgene plasmid #39225 | pCEP4L-Erk1 | addgene partial sequence | sequence record 50905 | CMV-F 5'-CGCAAATGGGCGGTAGGCGTG-3'
GGCCGCTCTAGACGCGTCATATGGCTTACCCATACGATGTTCCAGATTACGCTAGCCTGGCGGCGGCGGC
GGCTCAGGGGGGCGGGGGCGGGGAGCCCCGTAGAACCGAGGGGGTCGGCCCGGGGGTCCCGGGGGAGGTG
GAGATGGTGAAGGGGCAGCCGTTCGACGTGGGCCCGCGCTACACGCAGTTGCAGTACATCGGCGAGGGCG
CGTACGGCATGGTCAGCTCGGCCTATGACCACGTGCGCAAGACTCGCGTGGCCATCAAGAAGATCAGCCC
CTTCGAACATCAGACCTACTGCCAGCGCACGCTCCGGGAGATCCAGATCCTGCTGCGCTTCCGCCATGAG
AATGTCATCGGCATCCGAGACATTCTGCGGGCGTCCACCCTGGAAGCCATGAGAGATGTCTACATTGTGC
AGGACCTGATGGAGACTGACCTGTACAAGTTGCTGAAAAGCCAGCAGCTGAGCAATGACCATATCTGCTA
CTTCCTCTACCAGATCCTGCGGGGCCTCAAGTACATCCACTCCGCCAACGTGCTCCACCGAGATCTAAAG
CCCTCCAACCTGCTCATCAACACCACCTGCGACCTTAAGATTTGTGATTTCGGCCTGGCCCGGATTGCCG
ATCCTGAGCATGACCACACCGGCTTCCTGACGGAGTATGTGGCTACGCGCTGGTACCGGGCCCCA
